>Addgene plasmid #163461 | pLentiCRISPR-v1-sgHK2_2 | addgene full sequence | sequence record 321916 | Addgene NGS Result
TAATGTGAGTTAGCTCACTCATTAGGCACCCCAGGCTTTACACTTTATGCTTCCGGCTCGTATGTTGTGT
GGAATTGTGAGCGGATAACAATTTCACACAGGAAACAGCTATGACCATGATTACGCCAAGCGCGCAATTA
ACCCTCACTAAAGGGAACAAAAGCTGGAGCTGCAAGCTTAATGTAGTCTTATGCAATACTCTTGTAGTCT
TGCAACATGGTAACGATGAGTTAGCAACATGCCTTACAAGGAGAGAAAAAGCACCGTGCATGCCGATTGG
TGGAAGTAAGGTGGTACGATCGTGCCTTATTAGGAAGGCAACAGACGGGTCTGACATGGATTGGACGAAC
CACTGAATTGCCGCATTGCAGAGATATTGTATTTAAGTGCCTAGCTCGATACATAAACGGGTCTCTCTGG
TTAGACCAGATCTGAGCCTGGGAGCTCTCTGGCTAACTAGGGAACCCACTGCTTAAGCCTCAATAAAGCT
TGCCTTGAGTGCTTCAAGTAGTGTGTGCCCGTCTGTTGTGTGACTCTGGTAACTAGAGATCCCTCAGACC
CTTTTAGTCAGTGTGGAAAATCTCTAGCAGTGGCGCCCGAACAGGGACTTGAAAGCGAAAGGGAAACCAG
AGGAGCTCTCTCGACGCAGGACTCGGCTTGCTGAAGCGCGCACGGCAAGAGGCGAGGGGCGGCGACTGGT
GAGTACGCCAAAAATTTTGACTAGCGGAGGCTAGAAGGAGAGAGATGGGTGCGAGAGCGTCAGTATTAAG
CGGGGGAGAATTAGATCGCGATGGGAAAAAATTCGGTTAAGGCCAGGGGGAAAGAAAAAATATAAATTAA
AACATATAGTATGGGCAAGCAGGGAGCTAGAACGATTCGCAGTTAATCCTGGCCTGTTAGAAACATCAGA
AGGCTGTAGACAAATACTGGGACAGCTACAACCATCCCTTCAGACAGGATCAGAAGAACTTAGATCATTA
TATAATACAGTAGCAACCCTCTATTGTGTGCATCAAAGGATAGAGATAAAAGACACCAAGGAAGCTTTAG
ACAAGATAGAGGAAGAGCAAAACAAAAGTAAGACCACCGCACAGCAAGCGGCCGCTGATCTTCAGACCTG
GAGGAGGAGATATGAGGGACAATTGGAGAAGTGAATTATATAAATATAAAGTAGTAAAAATTGAACCATT
AGGAGTAGCACCCACCAAGGCAAAGAGAAGAGTGGTGCAGAGAGAAAAAAGAGCAGTGGGAATAGGAGCT
TTGTTCCTTGGGTTCTTGGGAGCAGCAGGAAGCACTATGGGCGCAGCGTCAATGACGCTGACGGTACAGG
CCAGACAATTATTGTCTGGTATAGTGCAGCAGCAGAACAATTTGCTGAGGGCTATTGAGGCGCAACAGCA
TCTGTTGCAACTCACAGTCTGGGGCATCAAGCAGCTCCAGGCAAGAATCCTGGCTGTGGAAAGATACCTA
AAGGATCAACAGCTCCTGGGGATTTGGGGTTGCTCTGGAAAACTCATTTGCACCACTGCTGTGCCTTGGA
ATGCTAGTTGGAGTAATAAATCTCTGGAACAGATTTGGAATCACACGACCTGGATGGAGTGGGACAGAGA
AATTAACAATTACACAAGCTTAATACACTCCTTAATTGAAGAATCGCAAAACCAGCAAGAAAAGAATGAA
CAAGAATTATTGGAATTAGATAAATGGGCAAGTTTGTGGAATTGGTTTAACATAACAAATTGGCTGTGGT
ATATAAAATTATTCATAATGATAGTAGGAGGCTTGGTAGGTTTAAGAATAGTTTTTGCTGTACTTTCTAT
AGTGAATAGAGTTAGGCAGGGATATTCACCATTATCGTTTCAGACCCACCTCCCAACCCCGAGGGGACCC
AGAGAGGGCCTATTTCCCATGATTCCTTCATATTTGCATATACGATACAAGGCTGTTAGAGAGATAATTA
GAATTAATTTGACTGTAAACACAAAGATATTAGTACAAAATACGTGACGTAGAAAGTAATAATTTCTTGG
GTAGTTTGCAGTTTTAAAATTATGTTTTAAAATGGACTATCATATGCTTACCGTAACTTGAAAGTATTTC
GATTTCTTGGCTTTATATATCTTGTGGAAAGGACGAAACACCGTAAGCGGTTCCGCAAGGAGAGTTTTAG
AGCTAGAAATAGCAAGTTAAAATAAGGCTAGTCCGTTATCAACTTGAAAAAGTGGCACCGAGTCGGTGCT
TTTTTGAATTCTAGATCTTGAGACAAATGGCAGTATTCATCCACAATTTTAAAAGAAAAGGGGGGATTGG
GGGGTACAGTGCAGGGGAAAGAATAGTAGACATAATAGCAACAGACATACAAACTAAAGAATTACAAAAA
CAAATTACAAAAATTCAAAATTTTCGGGTTTATTACAGGGACAGCAGAGATCCACTTTGGCGCCGGCTCG
AGTGGCTCCGGTGCCCGTCAGTGGGCAGAGCGCACATCGCCCACAGTCCCCGAGAAGTTGGGGGGAGGGG
TCGGCAATTGAACCGGTGCCTAGAGAAGGTGGCGCGGGGTAAACTGGGAAAGTGATGTCGTGTACTGGCT
CCGCCTTTTTCCCGAGGGTGGGGGAGAACCGTATATAAGTGCAGTAGTCGCCGTGAACGTTCTTTTTCGC
AACGGGTTTGCCGCCAGAACACAGGTGTCGTGACGCGGGATCCGCCACCATGGATTACAAAGACGATGAC
GATAAGATGGCCCCAAAGAAGAAGCGGAAGGTCGGTATCCACGGAGTCCCAGCAGCCGACAAGAAGTACA
GCATCGGCCTGGACATCGGCACCAACTCTGTGGGCTGGGCCGTGATCACCGACGAGTACAAGGTGCCCAG
CAAGAAATTCAAGGTGCTGGGCAACACCGACCGGCACAGCATCAAGAAGAACCTGATCGGAGCCCTGCTG
TTCGACAGCGGCGAAACAGCCGAGGCCACCCGGCTGAAGAGAACCGCCAGAAGAAGATACACCAGACGGA
AGAACCGGATCTGCTATCTGCAAGAGATCTTCAGCAACGAGATGGCCAAGGTGGACGACAGCTTCTTCCA
CAGACTGGAAGAGTCCTTCCTGGTGGAAGAGGATAAGAAGCACGAGCGGCACCCCATCTTCGGCAACATC
GTGGACGAGGTGGCCTACCACGAGAAGTACCCCACCATCTACCACCTGAGAAAGAAACTGGTGGACAGCA
CCGACAAGGCCGACCTGCGGCTGATCTATCTGGCCCTGGCCCACATGATCAAGTTCCGGGGCCACTTCCT
GATCGAGGGCGACCTGAACCCCGACAACAGCGACGTGGACAAGCTGTTCATCCAGCTGGTGCAGACCTAC
AACCAGCTGTTCGAGGAAAACCCCATCAACGCCAGCGGCGTGGACGCCAAGGCCATCCTGTCTGCCAGAC
TGAGCAAGAGCAGACGGCTGGAAAATCTGATCGCCCAGCTGCCCGGCGAGAAGAAGAATGGCCTGTTCGG
AAACCTGATTGCCCTGAGCCTGGGCCTGACCCCCAACTTCAAGAGCAACTTCGACCTGGCCGAGGATGCC
AAACTGCAGCTGAGCAAGGACACCTACGACGACGACCTGGACAACCTGCTGGCCCAGATCGGCGACCAGT
ACGCCGACCTGTTTCTGGCCGCCAAGAACCTGTCCGACGCCATCCTGCTGAGCGACATCCTGAGAGTGAA
CACCGAGATCACCAAGGCCCCCCTGAGCGCCTCTATGATCAAGAGATACGACGAGCACCACCAGGACCTG
ACCCTGCTGAAAGCTCTCGTGCGGCAGCAGCTGCCTGAGAAGTACAAAGAGATTTTCTTCGACCAGAGCA
AGAACGGCTACGCCGGCTACATTGACGGCGGAGCCAGCCAGGAAGAGTTCTACAAGTTCATCAAGCCCAT
CCTGGAAAAGATGGACGGCACCGAGGAACTGCTCGTGAAGCTGAACAGAGAGGACCTGCTGCGGAAGCAG
CGGACCTTCGACAACGGCAGCATCCCCCACCAGATCCACCTGGGAGAGCTGCACGCCATTCTGCGGCGGC
AGGAAGATTTTTACCCATTCCTGAAGGACAACCGGGAAAAGATCGAGAAGATCCTGACCTTCCGCATCCC
CTACTACGTGGGCCCTCTGGCCAGGGGAAACAGCAGATTCGCCTGGATGACCAGAAAGAGCGAGGAAACC
ATCACCCCCTGGAACTTCGAGGAAGTGGTGGACAAGGGCGCTTCCGCCCAGAGCTTCATCGAGCGGATGA
CCAACTTCGATAAGAACCTGCCCAACGAGAAGGTGCTGCCCAAGCACAGCCTGCTGTACGAGTACTTCAC
CGTGTATAACGAGCTGACCAAAGTGAAATACGTGACCGAGGGAATGAGAAAGCCCGCCTTCCTGAGCGGC
GAGCAGAAAAAGGCCATCGTGGACCTGCTGTTCAAGACCAACCGGAAAGTGACCGTGAAGCAGCTGAAAG
AGGACTACTTCAAGAAAATCGAGTGCTTCGACTCCGTGGAAATCTCCGGCGTGGAAGATCGGTTCAACGC
CTCCCTGGGCACATACCACGATCTGCTGAAAATTATCAAGGACAAGGACTTCCTGGACAATGAGGAAAAC
GAGGACATTCTGGAAGATATCGTGCTGACCCTGACACTGTTTGAGGACAGAGAGATGATCGAGGAACGGC
TGAAAACCTATGCCCACCTGTTCGACGACAAAGTGATGAAGCAGCTGAAGCGGCGGAGATACACCGGCTG
GGGCAGGCTGAGCCGGAAGCTGATCAACGGCATCCGGGACAAGCAGTCCGGCAAGACAATCCTGGATTTC
CTGAAGTCCGACGGCTTCGCCAACAGAAACTTCATGCAGCTGATCCACGACGACAGCCTGACCTTTAAAG
AGGACATCCAGAAAGCCCAGGTGTCCGGCCAGGGCGATAGCCTGCACGAGCACATTGCCAATCTGGCCGG
CAGCCCCGCCATTAAGAAGGGCATCCTGCAGACAGTGAAGGTGGTGGACGAGCTCGTGAAAGTGATGGGC
CGGCACAAGCCCGAGAACATCGTGATCGAAATGGCCAGAGAGAACCAGACCACCCAGAAGGGACAGAAGA
ACAGCCGCGAGAGAATGAAGCGGATCGAAGAGGGCATCAAAGAGCTGGGCAGCCAGATCCTGAAAGAACA
CCCCGTGGAAAACACCCAGCTGCAGAACGAGAAGCTGTACCTGTACTACCTGCAGAATGGGCGGGATATG
TACGTGGACCAGGAACTGGACATCAACCGGCTGTCCGACTACGATGTGGACCATATCGTGCCTCAGAGCT
TTCTGAAGGACGACTCCATCGACAACAAGGTGCTGACCAGAAGCGACAAGAACCGGGGCAAGAGCGACAA
CGTGCCCTCCGAAGAGGTCGTGAAGAAGATGAAGAACTACTGGCGGCAGCTGCTGAACGCCAAGCTGATT
ACCCAGAGAAAGTTCGACAATCTGACCAAGGCCGAGAGAGGCGGCCTGAGCGAACTGGATAAGGCCGGCT
TCATCAAGAGACAGCTGGTGGAAACCCGGCAGATCACAAAGCACGTGGCACAGATCCTGGACTCCCGGAT
GAACACTAAGTACGACGAGAATGACAAGCTGATCCGGGAAGTGAAAGTGATCACCCTGAAGTCCAAGCTG
GTGTCCGATTTCCGGAAGGATTTCCAGTTTTACAAAGTGCGCGAGATCAACAACTACCACCACGCCCACG
ACGCCTACCTGAACGCCGTCGTGGGAACCGCCCTGATCAAAAAGTACCCTAAGCTGGAAAGCGAGTTCGT
GTACGGCGACTACAAGGTGTACGACGTGCGGAAGATGATCGCCAAGAGCGAGCAGGAAATCGGCAAGGCT
ACCGCCAAGTACTTCTTCTACAGCAACATCATGAACTTTTTCAAGACCGAGATTACCCTGGCCAACGGCG
AGATCCGGAAGCGGCCTCTGATCGAGACAAACGGCGAAACCGGGGAGATCGTGTGGGATAAGGGCCGGGA
TTTTGCCACCGTGCGGAAAGTGCTGAGCATGCCCCAAGTGAATATCGTGAAAAAGACCGAGGTGCAGACA
GGCGGCTTCAGCAAAGAGTCTATCCTGCCCAAGAGGAACAGCGATAAGCTGATCGCCAGAAAGAAGGACT
GGGACCCTAAGAAGTACGGCGGCTTCGACAGCCCCACCGTGGCCTATTCTGTGCTGGTGGTGGCCAAAGT
GGAAAAGGGCAAGTCCAAGAAACTGAAGAGTGTGAAAGAGCTGCTGGGGATCACCATCATGGAAAGAAGC
AGCTTCGAGAAGAATCCCATCGACTTTCTGGAAGCCAAGGGCTACAAAGAAGTGAAAAAGGACCTGATCA
TCAAGCTGCCTAAGTACTCCCTGTTCGAGCTGGAAAACGGCCGGAAGAGAATGCTGGCCTCTGCCGGCGA
ACTGCAGAAGGGAAACGAACTGGCCCTGCCCTCCAAATATGTGAACTTCCTGTACCTGGCCAGCCACTAT
GAGAAGCTGAAGGGCTCCCCCGAGGATAATGAGCAGAAACAGCTGTTTGTGGAACAGCACAAGCACTACC
TGGACGAGATCATCGAGCAGATCAGCGAGTTCTCCAAGAGAGTGATCCTGGCCGACGCTAATCTGGACAA
AGTGCTGTCCGCCTACAACAAGCACCGGGATAAGCCCATCAGAGAGCAGGCCGAGAATATCATCCACCTG
TTTACCCTGACCAATCTGGGAGCCCCTGCCGCCTTCAAGTACTTTGACACCACCATCGACCGGAAGAGGT
ACACCAGCACCAAAGAGGTGCTGGACGCCACCCTGATCCACCAGAGCATCACCGGCCTGTACGAGACACG
GATCGACCTGTCTCAGCTGGGAGGCGACAAGCGTCCTGCTGCTACTAAGAAAGCTGGTCAAGCTAAGAAA
AAGAAAGCTAGCGGCAGCGGCGCCACCAACTTCAGCCTGCTGAAGCAGGCCGGCGACGTGGAGGAGAACC
CCGGCCCCATGACCGAGTACAAGCCCACGGTGCGCCTCGCCACCCGCGACGACGTCCCCAGGGCCGTACG
CACCCTCGCCGCCGCGTTCGCCGACTACCCCGCCACGCGCCACACCGTCGATCCGGACCGCCACATCGAG
CGGGTCACCGAGCTGCAAGAACTCTTCCTCACGCGCGTCGGGCTCGACATCGGCAAGGTGTGGGTCGCGG
ACGACGGCGCCGCGGTGGCGGTCTGGACCACGCCGGAGAGCGTCGAAGCGGGGGCGGTGTTCGCCGAGAT
CGGCCCGCGCATGGCCGAGTTGAGCGGTTCCCGGCTGGCCGCGCAGCAACAGATGGAAGGCCTCCTGGCG
CCGCACCGGCCCAAGGAGCCCGCGTGGTTCCTGGCCACCGTCGGAGTCTCGCCCGACCACCAGGGCAAGG
GTCTGGGCAGCGCCGTCGTGCTCCCCGGAGTGGAGGCGGCCGAGCGCGCCGGGGTGCCCGCCTTCCTGGA
GACCTCCGCGCCCCGCAACCTCCCCTTCTACGAGCGGCTCGGCTTCACCGTCACCGCCGACGTCGAGGTG
CCCGAAGGACCGCGCACCTGGTGCATGACCCGCAAGCCCGGTGCCTGAACGCGTTAAGTCGACAATCAAC
CTCTGGATTACAAAATTTGTGAAAGATTGACTGGTATTCTTAACTATGTTGCTCCTTTTACGCTATGTGG
ATACGCTGCTTTAATGCCTTTGTATCATGCTATTGCTTCCCGTATGGCTTTCATTTTCTCCTCCTTGTAT
AAATCCTGGTTGCTGTCTCTTTATGAGGAGTTGTGGCCCGTTGTCAGGCAACGTGGCGTGGTGTGCACTG
TGTTTGCTGACGCAACCCCCACTGGTTGGGGCATTGCCACCACCTGTCAGCTCCTTTCCGGGACTTTCGC
TTTCCCCCTCCCTATTGCCACGGCGGAACTCATCGCCGCCTGCCTTGCCCGCTGCTGGACAGGGGCTCGG
CTGTTGGGCACTGACAATTCCGTGGTGTTGTCGGGGAAATCATCGTCCTTTCCTTGGCTGCTCGCCTGTG
TTGCCACCTGGATTCTGCGCGGGACGTCCTTCTGCTACGTCCCTTCGGCCCTCAATCCAGCGGACCTTCC
TTCCCGCGGCCTGCTGCCGGCTCTGCGGCCTCTTCCGCGTCTTCGCCTTCGCCCTCAGACGAGTCGGATC
TCCCTTTGGGCCGCCTCCCCGCGTCGACTTTAAGACCAATGACTTACAAGGCAGCTGTAGATCTTAGCCA
CTTTTTAAAAGAAAAGGGGGGACTGGAAGGGCTAATTCACTCCCAACGAAGACAAGATCTGCTTTTTGCT
TGTACTGGGTCTCTCTGGTTAGACCAGATCTGAGCCTGGGAGCTCTCTGGCTAACTAGGGAACCCACTGC
TTAAGCCTCAATAAAGCTTGCCTTGAGTGCTTCAAGTAGTGTGTGCCCGTCTGTTGTGTGACTCTGGTAA
CTAGAGATCCCTCAGACCCTTTTAGTCAGTGTGGAAAATCTCTAGCAGTACGTATAGTAGTTCATGTCAT
CTTATTATTCAGTATTTATAACTTGCAAAGAAATGAATATCAGAGAGTGAGAGGAACTTGTTTATTGCAG
CTTATAATGGTTACAAATAAAGCAATAGCATCACAAATTTCACAAATAAAGCATTTTTTTCACTGCATTC
TAGTTGTGGTTTGTCCAAACTCATCAATGTATCTTATCATGTCTGGCTCTAGCTATCCCGCCCCTAACTC
CGCCCATCCCGCCCCTAACTCCGCCCAGTTCCGCCCATTCTCCGCCCCATGGCTGACTAATTTTTTTTAT
TTATGCAGAGGCCGAGGCCGCCTCGGCCTCTGAGCTATTCCAGAAGTAGTGAGGAGGCTTTTTTGGAGGC
CTAGGGACGTACCCAATTCGCCCTATAGTGAGTCGTATTACGCGCGCTCACTGGCCGTCGTTTTACAACG
TCGTGACTGGGAAAACCCTGGCGTTACCCAACTTAATCGCCTTGCAGCACATCCCCCTTTCGCCAGCTGG
CGTAATAGCGAAGAGGCCCGCACCGATCGCCCTTCCCAACAGTTGCGCAGCCTGAATGGCGAATGGG
[124 nt withheld, positions 9098-9221]
C
[91 nt withheld, positions 9223-9313]
A
[49 nt withheld, positions 9315-9363]
CCTTTGACGTTGGAGTCCACGTTCTTT
[37 nt withheld, positions 9391-9427]
ACCCTATCTCGGTCTATTCTTTTGATTTATAAGGGATTTTGCCGATTTCGGCCTATTGGTTAAAAAATGA
GCTGATTTAACAAAAATTTAACGCGAATTTTAACAAAATATTAACGCTTACAATTTAGGTGGCACTTTTC
GGGGAAATGTGCGCGGAACCCCTATTTGTTTATTTTTCTAAATACATTCAAATATGTATCCGCTCATGAG
ACAATAACCCTGATAAATGCTTCAATAATATTGAAAAAGGAAGAGTATGAGTATTCAACATTTCCGTGTC
GCCCTTATTCCCTTTTTTGCGGCATTTTGCCTTCCTGTTTTTGCTCACCCAGAAACGCTGGTGAAAGTAA
AAGATGCTGAAGATCAGTTGGGTGCACGAGTGGGTTACATCGAACTGGATCTCAACAGCGGTAAGATCCT
TGAGAGTTTTCGCCCCGAAGAACGTTTTCCAATGATGAGCACTTTTAAAGTTCTGCTATGTGGCGCGGTA
TTATCCCGTATTGACGCCGGGCAAGAGCAACTCGGTCGCCGCATACACTATTCTCAGAATGACTTGGTTG
AGTACTCACCAGTCACAGAAAAGCATCTTACGGATGGCATGACAGTAAGAGAATTATGCAGTGCTGCCAT
AACCATGAGTGATAACACTGCGGCCAACTTACTTCTGACAACGATCGGAGGACCGAAGGAGCTAACCGCT
TTTTTGCACAACATGGGGGATCATGTAACTCGCCTTGATCGTTGGGAACCGGAGCTGAATGAAGCCATAC
CAAACGACGAGCGTGACACCACGATGCCTGTAGCAATGGCAACAACGTTGCGCAAACTATTAACTGGCGA
ACTACTTACTCTAGCTTCCCGGCAACAATTAATAGACTGGATGGAGGCGGATAAAGTTGCAGGACCACTT
CTGCGCTCGGCCCTTCCGGCTGGCTGGTTTATTGCTGATAAATCTGGAGCCGGTGAGCGTGGGTCTCGCG
GTATCATTGCAGCACTGGGGCCAGATGGTAAGCCCTCCCGTATCGTAGTTATCTACACGACGGGGAGTCA
GGCAACTATGGATGAACGAAATAGACAGATCGCTGAGATAGGTGCCTCACTGATTAAGCATTGGTAACTG
TCAGACCAAGTTTACTCATATATACTTTAGATTGATTTAAAACTTCATTTTTAATTTAAAAGGATCTAGG
TGAAGATCCTTTTTGATAATCTCATGACCAAAATCCCTTAACGTGAGTTTTCGTTCCACTGAGCGTCAGA
CCCCGTAGAAAAGATCAAAGGATCTTCTTGAGATCCTTTTTTTCTGCGCGTAATCTGCTGCTTGCAAACA
AAAAAACCACCGCTACCAGCGGTGGTTTGTTTGCCGGATCAAGAGCTACCAACTCTTTTTCCGAAGGTAA
CTGGCTTCAGCAGAGCGCAGATACCAAATACTGTTCTTCTAGTGTAGCCGTAGTTAGGCCACCACTTCAA
GAACTCTGTAGCACCGCCTACATACCTCGCTCTGCTAATCCTGTTACCAGTGGCTGCTGCCAGTGGCGAT
AAGTCGTGTCTTACCGGGTTGGACTCAAGACGATAGTTACCGGATAAGGCGCAGCGGTCGGGCTGAACGG
GGGGTTCGTGCACACAGCCCAGCTTGGAGCGAACGACCTACACCGAACTGAGATACCTACAGCGTGAGCT
ATGAGAAAGCGCCACGCTTCCCGAAGGGAGAAAGGCGGACAGGTATCCGGTAAGCGGCAGGGTCGGAACA
GGAGAGCGCACGAGGGAGCTTCCAGGGGGAAACGCCTGGTATCTTTATAGTCCTGTCGGGTTTCGCCACC
TCTGACTTGAGCGTCGATTTTTGTGATGCTCGTCAGGGGGGCGGAGCCTATGGAAAAACGCCAGCAACGC
GGCCTTTTTACGGTTCCTGGCCTTTTGCTGGCCTTTTGCTCACATGTTCTTTCCTGCGTTATCCCCTGAT
TCTGTGGATAACCGTATTACCGCCTTTGAGTGAGCTGATACCGCTCGCCGCAGCCGAACGACCGAGCGCA
GCGAGTCAGTGAGCGAGGAAGCGGAAGAGCGCCCAATACGCAAACCGCCTCTCCCCGCGCGTTGGCCGAT
TCATTAATGCAGCTGGCACGACAGGTTTCCCGACTGGAAAGCGGGCAGTGAGCGCAACGCAAT
Features (pLannotate 1.2.2; 29 found; start..end, strand, type, name):
      1..22      +  protein_bind   CAP binding site: CAP binding activates transcription in the presence of cAMP. E. coli catabolite activator protein
     37..67      +  promoter       lac promoter: promoter for the E. coli lac operon
     71..93      +  protein_bind   lac operator (fragment): The lac repressor binds to the lac operator to inhibit transcription in E. coli. This inhibition can be relieved by adding lactose or isopropyl-β-D-thiogalactopyranoside (IPTG). lac repressor encoded by lacI
    136..154     +  promoter       T3 promoter: promoter for bacteriophage T3 RNA polymerase
    182..408     +  promoter       RSV promoter: Rous sarcoma virus enhancer/promoter
    409..589     +  LTR            5' LTR (truncated): truncated 5' long terminal repeat (LTR) from HIV-1
    636..761     +  misc_feature   HIV-1 Ψ: packaging signal of human immunodeficiency virus type 1
    745..1108    +  CDS            HIV-1 gag (fragment): gag protein from human immunodeficiency virus 1; gag
   1254..1487    +  misc_feature   RRE: The Rev response element (RRE) of HIV-1 allows for Rev-dependent mRNA export from the nucleus to the cytoplasm.
   1864..1890    +  CDS            Rev (fragment): human immunodeficiency virus 1 (HIV-1) Rev protein; rev; enhances nuclear export of unspliced and incompletely spliced viral mRNAs
   1894..2134    +  promoter       U6 promoter: RNA polymerase III promoter for human U6 snRNA
   2164..2239    +  misc_RNA       gRNA scaffold: guide RNA scaffold for the Streptococcus pyogenes CRISPR/Cas9 system
   2287..2404    +  misc_feature   cPPT/CTS: central polypurine tract and central termination sequence of HIV-1
   2473..2684    +  promoter       EF-1α core promoter: core promoter for human elongation factor EF-1α
   2788..4389    +  CDS            Cas9(N): N-terminal portion of Streptococcus pyogenes Cas9 (Zetsche et al., 2015)
   4390..6888    +  CDS            Cas9(C): C-terminal portion of Streptococcus pyogenes Cas9 (Zetsche et al., 2015)
   7009..7608    +  CDS            PuroR (fragment): puromycin N-acetyltransferase; pac from Streptomyces; confers resistance to puromycin
   7624..8212    +  misc_feature   WPRE: woodchuck hepatitis virus posttranscriptional regulatory element
   8263..8282    +  misc_feature   cPPT/CTS (fragment): central polypurine tract and central termination sequence of HIV-1
   8284..8517    +  LTR            3' LTR (ΔU3): self-inactivating 3' long terminal repeat (LTR) from HIV-1
   8595..8716    +  polyA_signal   SV40 poly(A) signal: SV40 polyadenylation signal
   8756..8891    +  rep_origin     SV40 ori: SV40 origin of replication
   8912..8930    -  promoter       T7 promoter: promoter for bacteriophage T7 RNA polymerase
   8938..9093    +  CDS            lacZα (fragment): LacZα fragment of β-galactosidase; lacZ fragment
   9098..9526    +  rep_origin     f1 ori (sequence partly withheld): f1 bacteriophage origin of replication; arrow indicates direction of (+) strand synthesis
   9579..9683    +  promoter       AmpR promoter: bla
   9684..10544   +  CDS            AmpR: β-lactamase; bla; confers resistance to ampicillin, carbenicillin, and related antibiotics
  10715..11303   +  rep_origin     ori: high-copy-number ColE1/pMB1/pBR322/pUC origin of replication
  11486..11578   +  CDS            lacI (fragment): lac repressor; lacI; The lac repressor binds to the lac operator to inhibit transcription in E. coli. This inhibition can be relieved by adding lactose or isopropyl-β-D-thiogalactopyranoside (IPTG).
