[The description below was written by a language model from this plasmid's Addgene catalogue record and pLannotate feature annotations shown in this document.]
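Description:
pLentiCRISPR-v1-sgHK2_2 is a single-vector lentiviral CRISPR construct built on the pLentiCRISPR v1 backbone. It delivers both Streptococcus pyogenes Cas9 and a guide RNA against human HK2 (hexokinase 2) to mammalian cells. In bacteria it is maintained as a high-copy plasmid through a ColE1/pUC-type origin and selected with ampicillin via the β-lactamase gene. The backbone also carries an f1 origin, an SV40 origin and poly(A) signal, and remnants of lac regulatory and lacZα sequences.

The transfer cassette has a third-generation, self-inactivating layout. An RSV promoter is fused to a truncated HIV-1 5' LTR and drives production of the genomic RNA in packaging cells. This is followed by the Ψ packaging signal with a gag fragment, the Rev response element for Rev-dependent nuclear export, a cPPT/CTS element, and a ΔU3 3' LTR that silences LTR promoter activity after integration.

Two expression units sit between the LTRs. A human U6 RNA polymerase III promoter transcribes the HK2-targeting spacer, the second of the guides designed for this gene. The spacer was cloned through BsmBI sites that were destroyed in the process, and it is fused to the S. pyogenes gRNA scaffold. Downstream, an EF-1α core promoter drives the full-length Cas9 coding sequence, which the annotation tool splits into adjacent N- and C-terminal portions. A puromycin N-acetyltransferase gene follows on the same strand, and a WPRE enhances transcript expression. The feature table does not annotate the linker between Cas9 and the puromycin marker.

The plasmid is used to produce lentivirus for stable transduction, puromycin selection and Cas9-mediated disruption of HK2 in human cells. It was deposited in connection with CRISPR screens for conditionally essential genes in physiologic medium.
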