Addgene plasmid #163461: pLentiCRISPR-v1-sgHK2_2
Purpose: lentiviral vector expressing Cas9 and an sgRNA targeting HK2
Depositing lab: Jason Cantor. Depositing organization: Morgridge Institute for Research. Publication: CRISPR screens in physiologic medium reveal conditionally essential genes in human cells. Rossiter NJ, Huggler KS, Adelmann CH, Keys HR, Soens RW, Sabatini DM, Cantor JR. Cell Metab. 2021 Feb 23. pii: S1550-4131(21)00061-9. doi: 10.1016/j.cmet.2021.02.005. PubMed 33651980.
Backbone
  Vector backbone: pLentiCRISPR v1
  Vector type: Mammalian Expression, Lentiviral, CRISPR
  Selectable markers: Puromycin
Growth in bacteria
  Bacterial resistance: Ampicillin, 100 μg/mL
  Growth temperature: 37°C
  Growth strain: NEB Stable
  Copy number: High Copy
Gene/Insert
  Gene/Insert name: sgRNA 2 targeting HK2
  gRNA/shRNA sequence: TAAGCGGTTCCGCAAGGAGA
  Species: H. sapiens (human)
  Entrez Gene: HK2 (a.k.a. HKII, HXK2)
  Promoter: U6
  Cloning method: Restriction Enzyme; 5′ cloning site BsmBI (destroyed during cloning); 3′ cloning site BsmBI (destroyed during cloning)
  Sequencing primers: 5′ GTTTTAAAATGGACTATCATATGCTTACCG
Terms and licenses: Academic/Nonprofit Terms; Industry Terms: Not Available to Industry
How to cite: pLentiCRISPR-v1-sgHK2_2 was a gift from Jason Cantor (Addgene plasmid # 163461 ; http://n2t.net/addgene:163461 ; RRID:Addgene_163461)
